LOCUS       Exported 4582 bp ds-DNA circular SYN 12-MAY-2021
DEFINITION  Template for C-terminal PCR tagging of mammalian genes (Zeocin
            selection) with eGFP.
ACCESSION   .
VERSION     .
KEYWORDS    pMaCTag-Z05
SOURCE      synthetic DNA construct
  ORGANISM  synthetic DNA construct
REFERENCE   1 (bases 1 to 4582)
  AUTHORS   Fueller J, Herbst K, Meurer M, Gubicza K, Kurtulmus B, Knopf JD,
            Kirrmaier D, Buchmuller BC, Pereira G, Lemberg MK, Knop M
  TITLE     CRISPR-Cas12a-assisted PCR tagging of mammalian genes.
  JOURNAL   J Cell Biol. 2020 Jun 1;219(6). pii: 151766. doi:
            10.1083/jcb.201910210.
  PUBMED    32406907
REFERENCE   2 (bases 1 to 4582)
  AUTHORS   .
  TITLE     Direct Submission
  JOURNAL   Exported May 12, 2021 from SnapGene Server 1.1.58
            http://www.snapgene.com
FEATURES             Location/Qualifiers
     source          1..4582
                     /organism="synthetic DNA construct"
                     /mol_type="other DNA"
     promoter        1..19
                     /label=SP6 promoter
                     /note="promoter for bacteriophage SP6 RNA polymerase"
     primer_bind     1..18
                     /label=SP6
                     /note="SP6 promoter, forward primer"
     CDS             81..797
                     /codon_start=1
                     /product="the original enhanced GFP (Yang et al., 1996)"
                     /label=EGFP
                     /note="mammalian codon-optimized"
                     /translation="VSKGEELFTGVVPILVELDGDVNGHKFSVSGEGEGDATYGKLTLK
                     FICTTGKLPVPWPTLVTTLTYGVQCFSRYPDHMKQHDFFKSAMPEGYVQERTIFFKDDG
                     NYKTRAEVKFEGDTLVNRIELKGIDFKEDGNILGHKLEYNYNSHNVYIMADKQKNGIKV
                     NFKIRHNIEDGSVQLADHYQQNTPIGDGPVLLPDNHYLSTQSALSKDPNEKRDHMVLLE
                     FVTAAGITLGMDELYK"
     CDS             81..794
                     /codon_start=1
                     /product="enhanced GFP"
                     /label=EGFP
                     /translation="VSKGEELFTGVVPILVELDGDVNGHKFSVSGEGEGDATYGKLTLK
                     FICTTGKLPVPWPTLVTTLTYGVQCFSRYPDHMKQHDFFKSAMPEGYVQERTIFFKDDG
                     NYKTRAEVKFEGDTLVNRIELKGIDFKEDGNILGHKLEYNYNSHNVYIMADKQKNGIKV
                     NFKIRHNIEDGSVQLADHYQQNTPIGDGPVLLPDNHYLSTQSALSKDPNEKRDHMVLLE
                     FVTAAGITLGMDELYK"
     primer_bind     complement(123..144)
                     /label=EGFP-N
                     /note="EGFP, reverse primer"
     primer_bind     complement(384..403)
                     /label=EXFP-R
                     /note="For distinguishing EGFP variants, reverse primer"
     primer_bind     731..752
                     /label=EGFP-C
                     /note="EGFP, forward primer"
     polyA_signal    804..925
                     /label=SV40 poly(A) signal
                     /note="SV40 polyadenylation signal"
     primer_bind     complement(841..860)
                     /label=SV40pA-R
                     /note="SV40 polyA, reverse primer"
     primer_bind     895..914
                     /label=EBV-rev
                     /note="SV40 polyA terminator, reverse primer"
     protein_bind    932..965
                     /label=loxP
                     /bound_moiety="Cre recombinase"
                     /note="Cre-mediated recombination occurs in the 8-bp core
                     sequence (GCATACAT)."
     promoter        972..1288
                     /label=SV40 promoter
                     /note="SV40 enhancer and early promoter"
     rep_origin      1139..1274
                     /label=SV40 ori
                     /note="SV40 origin of replication"
     primer_bind     1201..1220
                     /label=SV40pro-F
                     /note="SV40 promoter/origin, forward primer"
     regulatory      1295..1304
                     /regulatory_class="other"
                     /note="vertebrate consensus sequence for strong initiation
                     of translation (Kozak, 1987)"
     CDS             1301..1675
                     /codon_start=1
                     /gene="Sh ble from Streptoalloteichus hindustanus"
                     /product="antibiotic-binding protein"
                     /label=BleoR
                     /note="confers resistance to bleomycin, phleomycin, and
                     Zeocin(TM)"
                     /translation="MAKLTSAVPVLTARDVAGAVEFWTDRLGFSRDFVEDDFAGVVRDD
                     VTLFISAVQDQVVPDNTLAWVWVRGLDELYAEWSEVVSTNFRDASGPAMTEIGEQPWGR
                     EFALRDPAGNCVHFVAEEQD"
     polyA_signal    1685..1909
                     /label=bGH poly(A) signal
                     /note="bovine growth hormone polyadenylation signal"
     promoter        1916..2156
                     /label=U6 promoter
                     /note="RNA polymerase III promoter for human U6 snRNA"
     primer_bind     1916..1936
                     /label=hU6-F
                     /note="Human U6 promoter, forward primer"
     primer_bind     2087..2106
                     /label=LKO.1 5'
                     /note="Human U6 promoter, forward primer"
     protein_bind    2166..2199
                     /label=loxP
                     /bound_moiety="Cre recombinase"
                     /note="Cre-mediated recombination occurs in the 8-bp core
                     sequence (GCATACAT)."
     primer_bind     complement(2236..2255)
                     /label=T7
                     /note="T7 promoter, forward primer"
     promoter        complement(2237..2255)
                     /label=T7 promoter
                     /note="promoter for bacteriophage T7 RNA polymerase"
     primer_bind     complement(2342..2359)
                     /label=L4440
                     /note="L4440 vector, forward primer"
     rep_origin      complement(2513..3101)
                     /direction=LEFT
                     /label=ori
                     /note="high-copy-number ColE1/pMB1/pBR322/pUC origin of
                     replication"
     primer_bind     complement(2593..2612)
                     /label=pBR322ori-F
                     /note="pBR322 origin, forward primer"
     CDS             complement(3272..4132)
                     /codon_start=1
                     /gene="bla"
                     /product="beta-lactamase"
                     /label=AmpR
                     /note="confers resistance to ampicillin, carbenicillin, and
                     related antibiotics"
                     /translation="MSIQHFRVALIPFFAAFCLPVFAHPETLVKVKDAEDQLGARVGYI
                     ELDLNSGKILESFRPEERFPMMSTFKVLLCGAVLSRIDAGQEQLGRRIHYSQNDLVEYS
                     PVTEKHLTDGMTVRELCSAAITMSDNTAANLLLTTIGGPKELTAFLHNMGDHVTRLDRW
                     EPELNEAIPNDERDTTMPVAMATTLRKLLTGELLTLASRQQLIDWMEADKVAGPLLRSA
                     LPAGWFIADKSGAGERGSRGIIAALGPDGKPSRIVVIYTTGSQATMDERNRQIAEIGAS
                     LIKHW"
     primer_bind     3895..3914
                     /label=Amp-R
                     /note="Ampicillin resistance gene, reverse primer"
     promoter        complement(4133..4237)
                     /gene="bla"
                     /label=AmpR promoter
     primer_bind     4305..4323
                     /label=pBRforEco
                     /note="pBR322 vectors, upsteam of EcoRI site, forward
                     primer"
     primer_bind     complement(4361..4383)
                     /label=pGEX 3'
                     /note="pGEX vectors, reverse primer"
     primer_bind     4483..4502
                     /label=pRS-marker
                     /note="pRS vectors, use to sequence yeast selectable
                     marker"
ORIGIN
        1 atttaggtga cactatagaa cgcggccgcc agctgaagct tcgtacgtca ggtggaggag
       61 gtagtggcgg aggcggatcc gtgagcaagg gcgaggagct gttcaccggg gtggtgccca
      121 tcctggtcga gctggacggc gacgtaaacg gccacaagtt cagcgtgtcc ggcgagggcg
      181 agggcgatgc cacctacggc aagctgaccc tgaagttcat ctgcaccacc ggcaagctgc
      241 ccgtgccctg gcccaccctc gtgaccaccc tgacctacgg cgtgcagtgc ttcagccgct
      301 accccgacca catgaagcag cacgacttct tcaagtccgc catgcccgaa ggctacgtcc
      361 aggagcgcac catcttcttc aaggacgacg gcaactacaa gacccgcgcc gaggtgaagt
      421 tcgagggcga caccctggtg aaccgcatcg agctgaaggg catcgacttc aaggaggacg
      481 gcaacatcct ggggcacaag ctggagtaca actacaacag ccacaacgtc tatatcatgg
      541 ccgacaagca gaagaacggc atcaaggtga acttcaagat ccgccacaac atcgaggacg
      601 gcagcgtgca gctcgccgac cactaccagc agaacacccc catcggcgac ggccccgtgc
      661 tgctgcccga caaccactac ctgagcaccc agtccgccct gagcaaagac cccaacgaga
      721 agcgcgatca catggtcctg ctggagttcg tgaccgccgc cgggatcact ctcggcatgg
      781 acgagctgta caagtaaact agtaacttgt ttattgcagc ttataatggt tacaaataaa
      841 gcaatagcat cacaaatttc acaaataaag catttttttc actgcattct agttgtggtt
      901 tgtccaaact catcaatgta tcttagtcga tataacttcg tatagcatac attatacgaa
      961 gttatgtcga cggtgtggaa agtccccagg ctccccagca ggcagaagta tgcaaagcat
     1021 gcatctcaat tagtcagcaa ccaggtgtgg aaagtcccca ggctccccag caggcagaag
     1081 tatgcaaagc atgcatctca attagtcagc aaccatagtc ccgcccctaa ctccgcccat
     1141 cccgccccta actccgccca gttccgccca ttctccgccc catggctgac taattttttt
     1201 tatttatgca gaggccgagg ccgcctcggc ctctgagcta ttccagaagt agtgaggagg
     1261 cttttttgga ggcctaggct tttgcaaaga attcgccacc atggccaagt tgaccagtgc
     1321 cgttccggtg ctcaccgcgc gcgacgtcgc cggagcggtc gagttctgga ccgaccggct
     1381 cgggttctcc cgggacttcg tggaggacga cttcgccggt gtggtccggg acgacgtgac
     1441 cctgttcatc agcgcggtcc aggaccaggt ggtgccggac aacaccctgg cctgggtgtg
     1501 ggtgcgcggc ctggacgagc tgtacgccga gtggtcggag gtcgtgtcca cgaacttccg
     1561 ggacgcctcc gggccggcca tgaccgagat cggcgagcag ccgtgggggc gggagttcgc
     1621 cctgcgcgac ccggccggca actgcgtgca cttcgtggcc gaggagcagg actgactgca
     1681 gcgactgtgc cttctagttg ccagccatct gttgtttgcc cctcccccgt gccttccttg
     1741 accctggaag gtgccactcc cactgtcctt tcctaataaa atgaggaaat tgcatcgcat
     1801 tgtctgagta ggtgtcattc tattctgggg ggtggggtgg ggcaggacag caagggggag
     1861 gattgggaag acaatagcag gcatgctggg gatgcggtgg gctctatggc tcgaggaggg
     1921 cctatttccc atgattcctt catatttgca tatacgatac aaggctgtta gagagataat
     1981 tggaattaat ttgactgtaa acacaaagat attagtacaa aatacgtgac gtagaaagta
     2041 ataatttctt gggtagtttg cagttttaaa attatgtttt aaaatggact atcatatgct
     2101 taccgtaact tgaaagtatt tcgatttctt ggctttatat atcttgtgga aaggacgaaa
     2161 caccgataac ttcgtatagc atacattata cgaagttatg gtaccgatgc agctagcccg
     2221 cggatctgcc ggtctcccta tagtgagtcg tattaatttc gataagccag gttaacctgc
     2281 attaatgaat cggccaacgc gcggggagag gcggtttgcg tattgggcgc tcttccgctt
     2341 cctcgctcac tgactcgctg cgctcggtcg ttcggctgcg gcgagcggta tcagctcact
     2401 caaaggcggt aatacggtta tccacagaat caggggataa cgcaggaaag aacatgtgag
     2461 caaaaggcca gcaaaaggcc aggaaccgta aaaaggccgc gttgctggcg tttttccata
     2521 ggctccgccc ccctgacgag catcacaaaa atcgacgctc aagtcagagg tggcgaaacc
     2581 cgacaggact ataaagatac caggcgtttc cccctggaag ctccctcgtg cgctctcctg
     2641 ttccgaccct gccgcttacc ggatacctgt ccgcctttct cccttcggga agcgtggcgc
     2701 tttctcatag ctcacgctgt aggtatctca gttcggtgta ggtcgttcgc tccaagctgg
     2761 gctgtgtgca cgaacccccc gttcagcccg accgctgcgc cttatccggt aactatcgtc
     2821 ttgagtccaa cccggtaaga cacgacttat cgccactggc agcagccact ggtaacagga
     2881 ttagcagagc gaggtatgta ggcggtgcta cagagttctt gaagtggtgg cctaactacg
     2941 gctacactag aagaacagta tttggtatct gcgctctgct gaagccagtt accttcggaa
     3001 aaagagttgg tagctcttga tccggcaaac aaaccaccgc tggtagcggt ggtttttttg
     3061 tttgcaagca gcagattacg cgcagaaaaa aaggatctca agaagatcct ttgatctttt
     3121 ctacggggtc tgacgctcag tggaacgaaa actcacgtta agggattttg gtcatgagat
     3181 tatcaaaaag gatcttcacc tagatccttt taaattaaaa atgaagtttt aaatcaatct
     3241 aaagtatata tgagtaaact tggtctgaca gttaccaatg cttaatcagt gaggcaccta
     3301 tctcagcgat ctgtctattt cgttcatcca tagttgcctg actccccgtc gtgtagataa
     3361 ctacgatacg ggagggctta ccatctggcc ccagtgctgc aatgataccg cgagacccac
     3421 gctcaccggc tccagattta tcagcaataa accagccagc cggaagggcc gagcgcagaa
     3481 gtggtcctgc aactttatcc gcctccatcc agtctattaa ttgttgccgg gaagctagag
     3541 taagtagttc gccagttaat agtttgcgca acgttgttgc cattgctaca ggcatcgtgg
     3601 tgtcacgctc gtcgtttggt atggcttcat tcagctccgg ttcccaacga tcaaggcgag
     3661 ttacatgatc ccccatgttg tgcaaaaaag cggttagctc cttcggtcct ccgatcgttg
     3721 tcagaagtaa gttggccgca gtgttatcac tcatggttat ggcagcactg cataattctc
     3781 ttactgtcat gccatccgta agatgctttt ctgtgactgg tgagtactca accaagtcat
     3841 tctgagaata gtgtatgcgg cgaccgagtt gctcttgccc ggcgtcaata cgggataata
     3901 ccgcgccaca tagcagaact ttaaaagtgc tcatcattgg aaaacgttct tcggggcgaa
     3961 aactctcaag gatcttaccg ctgttgagat ccagttcgat gtaacccact cgtgcaccca
     4021 actgatcttc agcatctttt actttcacca gcgtttctgg gtgagcaaaa acaggaaggc
     4081 aaaatgccgc aaaaaaggga ataagggcga cacggaaatg ttgaatactc atactcttcc
     4141 tttttcaata ttattgaagc atttatcagg gttattgtct catgagcgga tacatatttg
     4201 aatgtattta gaaaaataaa caaatagggg ttccgcgcac atttccccga aaagtgccac
     4261 ctgacgtcta agaaaccatt attatcatga cattaaccta taaaaatagg cgtatcacga
     4321 ggccctttcg tctcgcgcgt ttcggtgatg acggtgaaaa cctctgacac atgcagctcc
     4381 cggagacggt cacagcttgt ctgtaagcgg atgccgggag cagacaagcc cgtcagggcg
     4441 cgtcagcggg tgttggcggg tgtcggggct ggcttaacta tgcggcatca gagcagattg
     4501 tactgagagt gcaccatatg gacatattgt cgttagaacg cggctacaat taatacataa
     4561 ccttatgtat catacacata cg
//
