>Addgene plasmid #120048 | pMaCTag-Z05 | depositor full sequence | sequence record 228124 | pMaCTag-Z05 sequence 4582 bps
GAACGCGGCCGCCAGCTGAAGCTTCGTACGTCAGGTGGAGGAGGTAGTGGCGGAGGCGGATCCGTGAGCA
AGGGCGAGGAGCTGTTCACCGGGGTGGTGCCCATCCTGGTCGAGCTGGACGGCGACGTAAACGGCCACAA
GTTCAGCGTGTCCGGCGAGGGCGAGGGCGATGCCACCTACGGCAAGCTGACCCTGAAGTTCATCTGCACC
ACCGGCAAGCTGCCCGTGCCCTGGCCCACCCTCGTGACCACCCTGACCTACGGCGTGCAGTGCTTCAGCC
GCTACCCCGACCACATGAAGCAGCACGACTTCTTCAAGTCCGCCATGCCCGAAGGCTACGTCCAGGAGCG
CACCATCTTCTTCAAGGACGACGGCAACTACAAGACCCGCGCCGAGGTGAAGTTCGAGGGCGACACCCTG
GTGAACCGCATCGAGCTGAAGGGCATCGACTTCAAGGAGGACGGCAACATCCTGGGGCACAAGCTGGAGT
ACAACTACAACAGCCACAACGTCTATATCATGGCCGACAAGCAGAAGAACGGCATCAAGGTGAACTTCAA
GATCCGCCACAACATCGAGGACGGCAGCGTGCAGCTCGCCGACCACTACCAGCAGAACACCCCCATCGGC
GACGGCCCCGTGCTGCTGCCCGACAACCACTACCTGAGCACCCAGTCCGCCCTGAGCAAAGACCCCAACG
AGAAGCGCGATCACATGGTCCTGCTGGAGTTCGTGACCGCCGCCGGGATCACTCTCGGCATGGACGAGCT
GTACAAGTAAACTAGTAACTTGTTTATTGCAGCTTATAATGGTTACAAATAAAGCAATAGCATCACAAAT
TTCACAAATAAAGCATTTTTTTCACTGCATTCTAGTTGTGGTTTGTCCAAACTCATCAATGTATCTTAGT
CGATATAACTTCGTATAGCATACATTATACGAAGTTATGTCGACGGTGTGGAAAGTCCCCAGGCTCCCCA
GCAGGCAGAAGTATGCAAAGCATGCATCTCAATTAGTCAGCAACCAGGTGTGGAAAGTCCCCAGGCTCCC
CAGCAGGCAGAAGTATGCAAAGCATGCATCTCAATTAGTCAGCAACCATAGTCCCGCCCCTAACTCCGCC
CATCCCGCCCCTAACTCCGCCCAGTTCCGCCCATTCTCCGCCCCATGGCTGACTAATTTTTTTTATTTAT
GCAGAGGCCGAGGCCGCCTCGGCCTCTGAGCTATTCCAGAAGTAGTGAGGAGGCTTTTTTGGAGGCCTAG
GCTTTTGCAAAGAATTCGCCACCATGGCCAAGTTGACCAGTGCCGTTCCGGTGCTCACCGCGCGCGACGT
CGCCGGAGCGGTCGAGTTCTGGACCGACCGGCTCGGGTTCTCCCGGGACTTCGTGGAGGACGACTTCGCC
GGTGTGGTCCGGGACGACGTGACCCTGTTCATCAGCGCGGTCCAGGACCAGGTGGTGCCGGACAACACCC
TGGCCTGGGTGTGGGTGCGCGGCCTGGACGAGCTGTACGCCGAGTGGTCGGAGGTCGTGTCCACGAACTT
CCGGGACGCCTCCGGGCCGGCCATGACCGAGATCGGCGAGCAGCCGTGGGGGCGGGAGTTCGCCCTGCGC
GACCCGGCCGGCAACTGCGTGCACTTCGTGGCCGAGGAGCAGGACTGACTGCAGCGACTGTGCCTTCTAG
TTGCCAGCCATCTGTTGTTTGCCCCTCCCCCGTGCCTTCCTTGACCCTGGAAGGTGCCACTCCCACTGTC
CTTTCCTAATAAAATGAGGAAATTGCATCGCATTGTCTGAGTAGGTGTCATTCTATTCTGGGGGGTGGGG
TGGGGCAGGACAGCAAGGGGGAGGATTGGGAAGACAATAGCAGGCATGCTGGGGATGCGGTGGGCTCTAT
GGCTCGAGGAGGGCCTATTTCCCATGATTCCTTCATATTTGCATATACGATACAAGGCTGTTAGAGAGAT
AATTGGAATTAATTTGACTGTAAACACAAAGATATTAGTACAAAATACGTGACGTAGAAAGTAATAATTT
CTTGGGTAGTTTGCAGTTTTAAAATTATGTTTTAAAATGGACTATCATATGCTTACCGTAACTTGAAAGT
ATTTCGATTTCTTGGCTTTATATATCTTGTGGAAAGGACGAAACACCGATAACTTCGTATAGCATACATT
ATACGAAGTTATGGTACCGATGCAGCTAGCCCGCGGATCTGCCGGTCTCCCTATAGTGAGTCGTATTAAT
TTCGATAAGCCAGGTTAACCTGCATTAATGAATCGGCCAACGCGCGGGGAGAGGCGGTTTGCGTATTGGG
CGCTCTTCCGCTTCCTCGCTCACTGACTCGCTGCGCTCGGTCGTTCGGCTGCGGCGAGCGGTATCAGCTC
ACTCAAAGGCGGTAATACGGTTATCCACAGAATCAGGGGATAACGCAGGAAAGAACATGTGAGCAAAAGG
CCAGCAAAAGGCCAGGAACCGTAAAAAGGCCGCGTTGCTGGCGTTTTTCCATAGGCTCCGCCCCCCTGAC
GAGCATCACAAAAATCGACGCTCAAGTCAGAGGTGGCGAAACCCGACAGGACTATAAAGATACCAGGCGT
TTCCCCCTGGAAGCTCCCTCGTGCGCTCTCCTGTTCCGACCCTGCCGCTTACCGGATACCTGTCCGCCTT
TCTCCCTTCGGGAAGCGTGGCGCTTTCTCAATGCTCACGCTGTAGGTATCTCAGTTCGGTGTAGGTCGTT
CGCTCCAAGCTGGGCTGTGTGCACGAACCCCCCGTTCAGCCCGACCGCTGCGCCTTATCCGGTAACTATC
GTCTTGAGTCCAACCCGGTAAGACACGACTTATCGCCACTGGCAGCAGCCACTGGTAACAGGATTAGCAG
AGCGAGGTATGTAGGCGGTGCTACAGAGTTCTTGAAGTGGTGGCCTAACTACGGCTACACTAGAAGGACA
GTATTTGGTATCTGCGCTCTGCTGAAGCCAGTTACCTTCGGAAAAAGAGTTGGTAGCTCTTGATCCGGCA
AACAAACCACCGCTGGTAGCGGTGGTTTTTTTGTTTGCAAGCAGCAGATTACGCGCAGAAAAAAAGGATC
TCAAGAAGATCCTTTGATCTTTTCTACGGGGTCTGACGCTCAGTGGAACGAAAACTCACGTTAAGGGATT
TTGGTCATGAGATTATCAAAAAGGATCTTCACCTAGATCCTTTTAAATTAAAAATGAAGTTTTAAATCAA
TCTAAAGTATATATGAGTAAACTTGGTCTGACAGTTACCAATGCTTAATCAGTGAGGCACCTATCTCAGC
GATCTGTCTATTTCGTTCATCCATAGTTGCCTGACTCCCCGTCGTGTAGATAACTACGATACGGGAGGGC
TTACCATCTGGCCCCAGTGCTGCAATGATACCGCGAGACCCACGCTCACCGGCTCCAGATTTATCAGCAA
TAAACCAGCCAGCCGGAAGGGCCGAGCGCAGAAGTGGTCCTGCAACTTTATCCGCCTCCATCCAGTCTAT
TAATTGTTGCCGGGAAGCTAGAGTAAGTAGTTCGCCAGTTAATAGTTTGCGCAACGTTGTTGCCATTGCT
ACAGGCATCGTGGTGTCACGCTCGTCGTTTGGTATGGCTTCATTCAGCTCCGGTTCCCAACGATCAAGGC
GAGTTACATGATCCCCCATGTTGTGCAAAAAAGCGGTTAGCTCCTTCGGTCCTCCGATCGTTGTCAGAAG
TAAGTTGGCCGCAGTGTTATCACTCATGGTTATGGCAGCACTGCATAATTCTCTTACTGTCATGCCATCC
GTAAGATGCTTTTCTGTGACTGGTGAGTACTCAACCAAGTCATTCTGAGAATAGTGTATGCGGCGACCGA
GTTGCTCTTGCCCGGCGTCAATACGGGATAATACCGCGCCACATAGCAGAACTTTAAAAGTGCTCATCAT
TGGAAAACGTTCTTCGGGGCGAAAACTCTCAAGGATCTTACCGCTGTTGAGATCCAGTTCGATGTAACCC
ACTCGTGCACCCAACTGATCTTCAGCATCTTTTACTTTCACCAGCGTTTCTGGGTGAGCAAAAACAGGAA
GGCAAAATGCCGCAAAAAAGGGAATAAGGGCGACACGGAAATGTTGAATACTCATACTCTTCCTTTTTCA
ATATTATTGAAGCATTTATCAGGGTTATTGTCTCATGAGCGGATACATATTTGAATGTATTTAGAAAAAT
AAACAAATAGGGGTTCCGCGCACATTTCCCCGAAAAGTGCCACCTGACGTCTAAGAAACCATTATTATCA
TGACATTAACCTATAAAAATAGGCGTATCACGAGGCCCTTTCGTCTCGCGCGTTTCGGTGATGACGGTGA
AAACCTCTGACACATGCAGCTCCCGGAGACGGTCACAGCTTGTCTGTAAGCGGATGCCGGGAGCAGACAA
GCCCGTCAGGGCGCGTCAGCGGGTGTTGGCGGGTGTCGGGGCTGGCTTAACTATGCGGCATCAGAGCAGA
TTGTACTGAGAGTGCACCATATGGACATATTGTCGTTAGAACGCGGCTACAATTAATACATAACCTTATG
TATCATACACATACGATTTAGGTGACACTATA
Features (pLannotate 1.2.2; 16 found; start..end, strand, type, name):
     64..780     +  CDS            EGFP: the original enhanced GFP (Yang et al., 1996) mammalian codon-optimized
    787..908     +  polyA_signal   SV40 poly(A) signal: SV40 polyadenylation signal
    915..948     +  protein_bind   loxP: Cre-mediated recombination occurs in the 8-bp core sequence (GCATACAT). Cre recombinase
    955..1271    +  promoter       SV40 promoter: SV40 enhancer and early promoter
   1284..1658    +  CDS            BleoR: antibiotic-binding protein; Sh ble from Streptoalloteichus hindustanus; confers resistance to bleomycin, phleomycin, and Zeocin™
   1668..1892    +  polyA_signal   bGH poly(A) signal: bovine growth hormone polyadenylation signal
   1899..2139    +  promoter       U6 promoter: RNA polymerase III promoter for human U6 snRNA
   2149..2182    +  protein_bind   loxP: Cre-mediated recombination occurs in the 8-bp core sequence (GCATACAT). Cre recombinase
   2220..2238    -  promoter       T7 promoter: promoter for bacteriophage T7 RNA polymerase
   2260..2313    -  CDS            lacI (fragment): lac repressor; lacI; The lac repressor binds to the lac operator to inhibit transcription in E. coli. This inhibition can be relieved by adding lactose or isopropyl-β-D-thiogalactopyranoside (IPTG).
   2496..3084    -  rep_origin     ori: high-copy-number ColE1/pMB1/pBR322/pUC origin of replication
   3255..4115    -  CDS            AmpR: β-lactamase; bla; confers resistance to ampicillin, carbenicillin, and related antibiotics
   4116..4220    -  promoter       AmpR promoter: bla
   4315..4350    +  CDS            rop (fragment): Rop protein, which maintains plasmids at low copy number; rop
   4452..4503    +  misc_feature   bom (fragment): basis of mobility region from pBR322
   4566..2       +  promoter       SP6 promoter (across the origin): promoter for bacteriophage SP6 RNA polymerase
