[The description below was written by a language model from this plasmid's Addgene catalogue record, the feature table of its GenBank file and pLannotate feature annotations shown in this document.]
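Description:
pMaCTag-Z05 is a 4.6 kb PCR template plasmid built on the pFA6a backbone, designed for C-terminal tagging of endogenous mammalian genes with eGFP by the CRISPR-Cas12a-assisted PCR tagging approach. It is not meant to be an expression vector in its own right. Instead, it supplies a cassette that is amplified with gene-specific tagging oligos (called M1 and M2 in the record). In E. coli it is maintained at high copy through a ColE1/pUC-type origin and selected with ampicillin via the bla gene. SP6 and T7 phage promoters flank the cassette and mainly serve as sequencing landmarks. The small lacI, rop and bom fragments detected are backbone remnants.

The cassette begins with a promoterless, mammalian codon-optimized EGFP open reading frame followed by an SV40 polyadenylation signal. Lacking its own promoter, the tag is expressed only when fused in frame to the 3′ end of a target gene, so expression comes from the native locus. Downstream lies a Zeocin resistance unit consisting of the SV40 enhancer/early promoter (with the embedded SV40 origin), a Kozak sequence, the Sh ble coding sequence and a bGH polyadenylation signal, which allows selection of cells that have integrated the cassette. A human U6 RNA polymerase III promoter sits at the end of the cassette with no annotated transcript after it. This placement fits the method's design, in which the reverse tagging oligo adds a Cas12a crRNA sequence so that the PCR product itself encodes the guide, although the record does not spell this out. Two loxP sites bracket the marker and U6 promoter, which should permit Cre-mediated removal of these elements after integration, leaving the EGFP fusion and its terminator.

The two feature tables describe the same sequence, offset by 17 bases.
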