Addgene plasmid #120048: pMaCTag-Z05
Purpose: Template for C-terminal PCR tagging of mammalian genes (Zeocin selection) with eGFP
Depositing lab: Michael Knop. Depositing organization: Universitaet Heidelberg. Publication: CRISPR-Cas12a-assisted PCR tagging of mammalian genes. Fueller J, Herbst K, Meurer M, Gubicza K, Kurtulmus B, Knopf JD, Kirrmaier D, Buchmuller BC, Pereira G, Lemberg MK, Knop M. J Cell Biol. 2020 Jun 1;219(6). pii: 151766. doi: 10.1083/jcb.201910210. PubMed 32406907.
Backbone
  Vector backbone: pFA6a
  Backbone size w/o insert (bp): 2412
  Vector type: PCR Template
  Selectable markers: Zeocin
Growth in bacteria
  Bacterial resistance: Ampicillin, 100 μg/mL
  Growth temperature: 37°C
  Growth strain: DH5alpha
  Copy number: High Copy
Gene/Insert
  Gene/Insert name: eGFP
  Species: H. sapiens (human)
  Promoter: None
  Tag / fusion protein: eGFP (C terminal on backbone)
  Cloning method: Restriction Enzyme; 5′ cloning site BamHI (not destroyed); 3′ cloning site SpeI (not destroyed)
  Sequencing primers: 5′ SP6; 3′ AAACCACAACTAGAATGCAGTG
Terms and licenses: Academic/Nonprofit Terms; Industry Terms: Not Available to Industry
Depositor comments: Template plasmid for C-terminal PCR tagging of mammalian genes. For M1 and M2 tagging oligo design please visit www.pcr-tagging.com Please visit https://www.biorxiv.org/content/early/2018/11/20/473876 for BioRxiv preprint
How to cite: pMaCTag-Z05 was a gift from Michael Knop (Addgene plasmid # 120048 ; http://n2t.net/addgene:120048 ; RRID:Addgene_120048)
